>Addgene plasmid #112348 | pZBTB11-donor | depositor full sequence | sequence record 211739 | Full Sequence
GACCTGCAGGCATGCAAGCTTGGCGTAATCATGGTCATAGCTGTTTCCTGTGTGAAATTGTTATCCGCTC
ACAATTCCACACAACATACGAGCCGGAAGCATAAAGTGTAAAGCCTGGGGTGCCTAATGAGTGAGCTAAC
TCACATTAATTGCGTTGCGCTCACTGCCCGCTTTCCAGTCGGGAAACCTGTCGTGCCAGCTGCATTAATG
AATCGGCCAACGCGCGGGGAGAGGCGGTTTGCGTATTGGGCGCTCTTCCGCTTCCTCGCTCACTGACTCG
CTGCGCTCGGTCGTTCGGCTGCGGCGAGCGGTATCAGCTCACTCAAAGGCGGTAATACGGTTATCCACAG
AATCAGGGGATAACGCAGGAAAGAACATGTGAGCAAAAGGCCAGCAAAAGGCCAGGAACCGTAAAAAGGC
CGCGTTGCTGGCGTTTTTCCATAGGCTCCGCCCCCCTGACGAGCATCACAAAAATCGACGCTCAAGTCAG
AGGTGGCGAAACCCGACAGGACTATAAAGATACCAGGCGTTTCCCCCTGGAAGCTCCCTCGTGCGCTCTC
CTGTTCCGACCCTGCCGCTTACCGGATACCTGTCCGCCTTTCTCCCTTCGGGAAGCGTGGCGCTTTCTCA
TAGCTCACGCTGTAGGTATCTCAGTTCGGTGTAGGTCGTTCGCTCCAAGCTGGGCTGTGTGCACGAACCC
CCCGTTCAGCCCGACCGCTGCGCCTTATCCGGTAACTATCGTCTTGAGTCCAACCCGGTAAGACACGACT
TATCGCCACTGGCAGCAGCCACTGGTAACAGGATTAGCAGAGCGAGGTATGTAGGCGGTGCTACAGAGTT
CTTGAAGTGGTGGCCTAACTACGGCTACACTAGAAGGACAGTATTTGGTATCTGCGCTCTGCTGAAGCCA
GTTACCTTCGGAAAAAGAGTTGGTAGCTCTTGATCCGGCAAACAAACCACCGCTGGTAGCGGTGGTTTTT
TTGTTTGCAAGCAGCAGATTACGCGCAGAAAAAAAGGATCTCAAGAAGATCCTTTGATCTTTTCTACGGG
GTCTGACGCTCAGTGGAACGAAAACTCACGTTAAGGGATTTTGGTCATGAGATTATCAAAAAGGATCTTC
ACCTAGATCCTTTTAAATTAAAAATGAAGTTTTAAATCAATCTAAAGTATATATGAGTAAACTTGGTCTG
ACAGTTACCAATGCTTAATCAGTGAGGCACCTATCTCAGCGATCTGTCTATTTCGTTCATCCATAGTTGC
CTGACTCCCCGTCGTGTAGATAACTACGATACGGGAGGGCTTACCATCTGGCCCCAGTGCTGCAATGATA
CCGCGAGACCCACGCTCACCGGCTCCAGATTTATCAGCAATAAACCAGCCAGCCGGAAGGGCCGAGCGCA
GAAGTGGTCCTGCAACTTTATCCGCCTCCATCCAGTCTATTAATTGTTGCCGGGAAGCTAGAGTAAGTAG
TTCGCCAGTTAATAGTTTGCGCAACGTTGTTGCCATTGCTACAGGCATCGTGGTGTCACGCTCGTCGTTT
GGTATGGCTTCATTCAGCTCCGGTTCCCAACGATCAAGGCGAGTTACATGATCCCCCATGTTGTGCAAAA
AAGCGGTTAGCTCCTTCGGTCCTCCGATCGTTGTCAGAAGTAAGTTGGCCGCAGTGTTATCACTCATGGT
TATGGCAGCACTGCATAATTCTCTTACTGTCATGCCATCCGTAAGATGCTTTTCTGTGACTGGTGAGTAC
TCAACCAAGTCATTCTGAGAATAGTGTATGCGGCGACCGAGTTGCTCTTGCCCGGCGTCAATACGGGATA
ATACCGCGCCACATAGCAGAACTTTAAAAGTGCTCATCATTGGAAAACGTTCTTCGGGGCGAAAACTCTC
AAGGATCTTACCGCTGTTGAGATCCAGTTCGATGTAACCCACTCGTGCACCCAACTGATCTTCAGCATCT
TTTACTTTCACCAGCGTTTCTGGGTGAGCAAAAACAGGAAGGCAAAATGCCGCAAAAAAGGGAATAAGGG
CGACACGGAAATGTTGAATACTCATACTCTTCCTTTTTCAATATTATTGAAGCATTTATCAGGGTTATTG
TCTCATGAGCGGATACATATTTGAATGTATTTAGAAAAATAAACAAATAGGGGTTCCGCGCACATTTCCC
CGAAAAGTGCCACCTGACGTCTAAGAAACCATTATTATCATGACATTAACCTATAAAAATAGGCGTATCA
CGAGGCCCTTTCGTCTCGCGCGTTTCGGTGATGACGGTGAAAACCTCTGACACATGCAGCTCCCGGAGAC
GGTCACAGCTTGTCTGTAAGCGGATGCCGGGAGCAGACAAGCCCGTCAGGGCGCGTCAGCGGGTGTTGGC
GGGTGTCGGGGCTGGCTTAACTATGCGGCATCAGAGCAGATTGTACTGAGAGTGCACCATATGCGGTGTG
AAATACCGCACAGATGCGTAAGGAGAAAATACCGCATCAGGCGCCATTCGCCATTCAGGCTGCGCAACTG
TTGGGAAGGGCGATCGGTGCGGGCCTCTTCGCTATTACGCCAGCTGGCGAAAGGGGGATGTGCTGCAAGG
CGATTAAGTTGGGTAACGCCAGGGTTTTCCCAGTCACGACGTTGTAAAACGACGGCCAGTGAATTCGAGC
TCGGTACCCACAAAGTCTTGCTCTGTCACCCAGGCTGGAGTGCAGTGACGCGATCCTGGCTCACTGCAAC
CTCTGCCTCCCAGGTTCAAGTGATTGTCATGCCTCAGCCTCCTAAGTAGCTGGGACTACAGGCACCCGCC
ACCACGCTGGGCTAATTTTTGTATTTTTAGTAGAGATGGGGTTTCACCATGTTGGTCAGGCTGGTCTCAA
ACTGCTCAGGTGATCCACCTGCCTTGGCCTCCCAAAGTGCTGGGATTACAGGTGTGAGCCACCGTGCCCG
GCAAAGAATCTTCTTTATTCTAAGGAAAGTCCTAAATAAAAGATTGCCACAGTCCAGATAGAAAGGCTTA
TGAGCTACTGTACTTTTTAATAAAAGGAAGTTTGGTAGGCAGTTTAAGTATATTTTGGTGCTTGCACCTC
ACTACACATGCTTTTTTTTTTTTTTTTTTAGGAGTTAAGCCATTTGAGTGCTTAACATGTGGAGTAGCTT
GGGCTGATGCCCGATCTCTAAAACGCCATGTCAGAACACATACTGGTGAACGGCCCTATGTCTGTCCTGT
ATGTAGCGAAGCCTACATAGATGCTCGAACACTCCGTAAACATATGACTAAATTCCACAGAGACTATGTG
CCTTGCAAAATTATGCTGGAAAAAGACACCCTTCAGTTTCATAACCAAGGAACTCAAGTGGCACATGCTG
TTAGCATCTTAACAGCAGGCATGCAGGAACAAGAAAGCAGTGGTCCTCAAGAACTTGAGACTGTGGTAGT
GACAGGAGAAACTATGGAAGCTCTGGAAGCTGTTGCAGCTACTGAAGAGTATCCATCGGTATCTACACTT
TCTGACCAAAGTATTATGCAAGTGGTTAATTATGTATTAGCACAACAGCAAGGACAGAAGCTATCTGAAG
TTGCAGAAGCTATTCAAACTGTTAAAGTAGAGGTAGCACATATATCAGGAGGAGAAGGGATTCCAACTAC
TGCAAGCGAGAATCTTTATTTTCAGGGCGCCGCCAAATTCAAAGAAACCGCTGCTGCTAAATTCGAACGC
CAGCACATGGACAGCGGAGGTGGAGGTTCGAGCGGTCCCTCGGGTTCGTCGAGCCTGGAAGTTCTGTTCC
AGGGGCCCCTGTCGTCGAGCGGTCCCTCGGGTTCGATGGTGAGCAAAGGCGAGGAGCTGTTCACCGGGGT
GGTGCCCATCCTGGTCGAGCTGGACGGCGACGTAAACGGCCACAAGTTCAGCGTGTCCGGCGAGGGCGAG
GGCGATGCCACCTACGGCAAGCTGACCCTGAAGTTCATCTGCACCACCGGCAAGCTGCCCGTGCCCTGGC
CCACCCTCGTGACCACCCTGACCTACGGCGTGCAGTGCTTCAGCCGCTACCCCGACCACATGAAGCAGCA
CGACTTCTTCAAGTCCGCCATGCCCGAAGGCTACGTCCAGGAGCGCACCATCTTCTTCAAGGACGACGGC
AACTACAAGACCCGCGCCGAGGTGAAGTTCGAGGGCGACACCCTGGTGAACCGCATCGAGCTGAAGGGCA
TCGACTTCAAGGAGGACGGCAACATCCTGGGGCACAAGCTGGAGTACAACTACAACAGCCACAACGTCTA
TATCATGGCCGACAAGCAGAAGAACGGCATCAAGGTGAACTTCAAGATCCGCCACAACATCGAGGACGGC
AGCGTGCAGCTCGCCGACCACTACCAGCAGAACACCCCCATCGGCGACGGCCCCGTGCTGCTGCCCGACA
ACCACTACCTGAGCACCCAGTCCGCCCTGAGCAAAGACCCCAACGAGAAGCGCGATCACATGGTCCTTAA
GGAGTTCGTGACCGCCGCCGGGATCACTCTCGGCATGGACGAGCTGTACAAGTAATGATCTAGAGTCGAG
TTAATTAAGAATTCCGCCCCCCCCCCTCTCCCTCCCCCCCCCTAACGTTACTGGCCGAAGCCGCTTGGAA
TAAGGCCGGTGTGCGTTTGTCTATATGTTATTTTCCACCATATTGCCGTCTTTTGGCAATGTGAGGGCCC
GGAAACCTGGCCCTGTCTTCTTGACGAGCATTCCTAGGGGTCTTTCCCCTCTCGCCAAAGGAATGCAGGG
TCTGTTGAATGTCGTGAAGGAAGCAGTTCCTCTGGAAGCTTCTTGAAGACAAACAACGTCTGTAGCGACC
CTTTGCAGGCAGCGGAACCCCCCACCTGGCGACAGGTGCCTCTGCGGCCAAAAGCCACGTGTATAAGATA
CACCTGCAAAGGCGGCACAACCCCAGTGCCACGTTGTGAGTTGGATAGTTGTGGAAAGAGTCAAATGGCT
CTCCTCAAGCGTATTCAACAAGGGGCTGAAGGATGCCCAGAAGGTACCCCATTGTATGGGATCTGATCTG
GGGCCTCGGTGCACATGCTTTACATGTGTTTAGTCGAGGTTAAAAAAACGTCTAGGCCCCCCGAACCACG
GGGACGTGGTTTTCCTTTGAAAAACACGATGATAATATGGCCACAACCTGTTACATTGCACAAGATAAAA
ATATATCATCACGAACAGTAAAACTGTCTGCTTACATAAACAGTAATACAAGGGGTGTTATGGGATCGGC
CATTGAACAAGATGGATTGCACGCAGGTTCTCCGGCCGCTTGGGTGGAGAGGCTATTCGGCTATGACTGG
GCACAACAGACAATCGGCTGCTCTGATGCCGCCGTGTTCCGGCTGTCAGCGCAGGGGCGCCCGGTTCTTT
TTGTCAAGACCGACCTGTCCGGTGCCCTGAATGAACTGCAGGACGAGGCAGCGCGGCTATCGTGGCTGGC
CACGACGGGCGTTCCTTGCGCAGCTGTGCTCGACGTTGTCACTGAAGCGGGAAGGGACTGGCTGCTATTG
GGCGAAGTGCCGGGGCAGGATCTCCTGTCATCTCACCTTGCTCCTGCCGAGAAAGTATCCATCATGGCTG
ATGCAATGCGGCGGCTGCATACGCTTGATCCGGCTACCTGCCCATTCGACCACCAAGCGAAACATCGCAT
CGAGCGAGCACGTACTCGGATGGAAGCCGGTCTTGTCGATCAGGATGATCTGGACGAAGAGCATCAGGGG
CTCGCGCCAGCCGAACTGTTCGCCAGGCTCAAGGCGCGCATGCCCGACGGCGAGGATCTCGTCGTGACCC
ATGGCGATGCCTGCTTGCCGAATATCATGGTGGAAAATGGCCGCTTTTCTGGATTCATCGACTGTGGCCG
GCTGGGTGTGGCGGACCGCTATCAGGACATAGCGTTGGCTACCCGTGATATTGCTGAAGAGCTTGGCGGC
GAATGGGCTGACCGCTTCCTCGTGCTTTACGGTATCGCCGCTCCCGATTCGCAGCGCATCGCCTTCTATC
GCCTTCTTGACGAGTTCTTCTGAGTCTGAGTATGTTAATGAAGATAAAAAGAAGTGACATCTCTTGTACA
CTGAACTCACAGAACATTTGTTTACAATTCTGTGTGACTGTCTGCTTGGAGTTTACATATCAAAGTTCTG
GGCTGTTTGGTAACGTAACGTTTCCAAACATTTTGTCTGGCCAATGGGTTCTATAGAAAAGTCCGTTTAG
TGTAGAGAAATTGAAAACAGATCTATTAGGTTGGTGCAATTGCTTTTGCACCAACCTAATATTTGATGGC
AGTGGTTTATCATGATATACCTTTTATGAATTAATGTTTATAAATGACTGTACTGAATTTAAAACCGTAC
AGTTTCATTTGCATTTTGACATTACTTTATTATACATTTTGCATTTAAAAGGCTGCACCAGTTGGCTTTT
CTTCTGTTTTATTCTCAAAATATAGAGATTCTGTGATTTATTTGCCCTGTTTATGGATTAAAAAGAAAAT
TCTAATATAAAGCATTTCAATAGGATGCATAGGTATATTACGTTTTTTAAATGCTTTAGATCTGTGATTC
TTGACTTACTATTTATTTTATCCCCTTTTAAGTCAGGGATGCTTTATTCTATTTTAAAGCACTTATGAGT
TACATGTTGTAATCAAGTTTGCACAATATATTTATCTATATGAGGAACCCATAAATGAATAGCTAATTTT
TAAAATGCCATTAAAATGCATGAAATGCTTATTAAAACCTTACTATACTATTTCTTCAAGGCAAGTAAAT
TGACCATGAGAAAAGAACACAGTTATTAAACACTGTTGACAGGAAAATTCTCCT
Features (pLannotate 1.2.2; 19 found; start..end, strand, type, name):
      1..21      +  misc_feature   MCS (fragment): pUC18/19 multiple cloning site
     58..74      -  protein_bind   lac operator: The lac repressor binds to the lac operator to inhibit transcription in E. coli. This inhibition can be relieved by adding lactose or isopropyl-β-D-thiogalactopyranoside (IPTG). lac repressor encoded by lacI
     82..112     -  promoter       lac promoter: promoter for the E. coli lac operon
    127..148     -  protein_bind   CAP binding site: CAP binding activates transcription in the presence of cAMP. E. coli catabolite activator protein
    161..253     -  CDS            lacI (fragment): lac repressor; lacI; The lac repressor binds to the lac operator to inhibit transcription in E. coli. This inhibition can be relieved by adding lactose or isopropyl-β-D-thiogalactopyranoside (IPTG).
    436..1024    -  rep_origin     ori: high-copy-number ColE1/pMB1/pBR322/pUC origin of replication
   1195..2055    -  CDS            AmpR: β-lactamase; bla; confers resistance to ampicillin, carbenicillin, and related antibiotics
   2056..2160    -  promoter       AmpR promoter: bla
   2255..2290    +  CDS            rop (fragment): Rop protein, which maintains plasmids at low copy number; rop
   2392..2491    +  misc_feature   bom (fragment): basis of mobility region from pBR322
   2497..2654    -  CDS            lacZα (fragment): LacZα fragment of β-galactosidase; lacZ fragment
   2668..2877    +  CDS            C9orf85 (fragment): CI085_HUMAN - Experimental evidence at protein level: Swiss-Prot protein existence level 1. From Homo sapiens (Human).
   2875..2943    -  CDS            C8orf17 (fragment): MOST1_HUMAN - Experimental evidence at protein level: Swiss-Prot protein existence level 1. May be involved in cell survival, proliferation and progression of cancer cells. From Homo sapiens (Human).
   3075..3626    +  CDS            ZBTB11 (fragment): ZBT11_HUMAN - Experimental evidence at protein level: Swiss-Prot protein existence level 1. May be involved in transcriptional regulation. From Homo sapiens (Human).
   3647..3667    +  CDS            capTEV™ (fragment): composite tag for in vivo biotinylation, TEV protease cleavage, and 6xHis tagging
   3681..3725    +  CDS            S-Tag: affinity and epitope tag derived from pancreatic ribonuclease A
   3816..4535    +  CDS            EGFP: the original enhanced GFP (Yang et al., 1996) mammalian codon-optimized
   4573..5158    +  misc_feature   IRES2: internal ribosome entry site (IRES) of the encephalomyocarditis virus (EMCV)
   5240..6043    +  CDS            NeoR/KanR: aminoglycoside phosphotransferase from Tn5; aph(3')-II (or nptII); confers resistance to neomycin, kanamycin, and G418 (Geneticin®)
