>Addgene plasmid #112348 | pZBTB11-donor | addgene full sequence | sequence record 229661 | Addgene NGS Result
GACCTGCAGGCATGCAAGCTTGGCGTAATCATGGTCATAGCTGTTTCCTGTGTGAAATTGTTATCCGCTC
ACAATTCCACACAACATACGAGCCGGAAGCATAAAGTGTAAAGCCTGGGGTGCCTAATGAGTGAGCTAAC
TCACATTAATTGCGTTGCGCTCACTGCCCGCTTTCCAGTCGGGAAACCTGTCGTGCCAGCTGCATTAATG
AATCGGCCAACGCGCGGGGAGAGGCGGTTTGCGTATTGGGCGCTCTTCCGCTTCCTCGCTCACTGACTCG
CTGCGCTCGGTCGTTCGGCTGCGGCGAGCGGTATCAGCTCACTCAAAGGCGGTAATACGGTTATCCACAG
AATCAGGGGATAACGCAGGAAAGAACATGTGAGCAAAAGGCCAGCAAAAGGCCAGGAACCGTAAAAAGGC
CGCGTTGCTGGCGTTTTTCCATAGGCTCCGCCCCCCTGACGAGCATCACAAAAATCGACGCTCAAGTCAG
AGGTGGCGAAACCCGACAGGACTATAAAGATACCAGGCGTTTCCCCCTGGAAGCTCCCTCGTGCGCTCTC
CTGTTCCGACCCTGCCGCTTACCGGATACCTGTCCGCCTTTCTCCCTTCGGGAAGCGTGGCGCTTTCTCA
TAGCTCACGCTGTAGGTATCTCAGTTCGGTGTAGGTCGTTCGCTCCAAGCTGGGCTGTGTGCACGAACCC
CCCGTTCAGCCCGACCGCTGCGCCTTATCCGGTAACTATCGTCTTGAGTCCAACCCGGTAAGACACGACT
TATCGCCACTGGCAGCAGCCACTGGTAACAGGATTAGCAGAGCGAGGTATGTAGGCGGTGCTACAGAGTT
CTTGAAGTGGTGGCCTAACTACGGCTACACTAGAAGAACAGTATTTGGTATCTGCGCTCTGCTGAAGCCA
GTTACCTTCGGAAAAAGAGTTGGTAGCTCTTGATCCGGCAAACAAACCACCGCTGGTAGCGGTGGTTTTT
TTGTTTGCAAGCAGCAGATTACGCGCAGAAAAAAAGGATCTCAAGAAGATCCTTTGATCTTTTCTACGGG
GTCTGACGCTCAGTGGAACGAAAACTCACGTTAAGGGATTTTGGTCATGAGATTATCAAAAAGGATCTTC
ACCTAGATCCTTTTAAATTAAAAATGAAGTTTTAAATCAATCTAAAGTATATATGAGTAAACTTGGTCTG
ACAGTTACCAATGCTTAATCAGTGAGGCACCTATCTCAGCGATCTGTCTATTTCGTTCATCCATAGTTGC
CTGACTCCCCGTCGTGTAGATAACTACGATACGGGAGGGCTTACCATCTGGCCCCAGTGCTGCAATGATA
CCGCGAGACCCACGCTCACCGGCTCCAGATTTATCAGCAATAAACCAGCCAGCCGGAAGGGCCGAGCGCA
GAAGTGGTCCTGCAACTTTATCCGCCTCCATCCAGTCTATTAATTGTTGCCGGGAAGCTAGAGTAAGTAG
TTCGCCAGTTAATAGTTTGCGCAACGTTGTTGCCATTGCTACAGGCATCGTGGTGTCACGCTCGTCGTTT
GGTATGGCTTCATTCAGCTCCGGTTCCCAACGATCAAGGCGAGTTACATGATCCCCCATGTTGTGCAAAA
AAGCGGTTAGCTCCTTCGGTCCTCCGATCGTTGTCAGAAGTAAGTTGGCCGCAGTGTTATCACTCATGGT
TATGGCAGCACTGCATAATTCTCTTACTGTCATGCCATCCGTAAGATGCTTTTCTGTGACTGGTGAGTAC
TCAACCAAGTCATTCTGAGAATAGTGTATGCGGCGACCGAGTTGCTCTTGCCCGGCGTCAATACGGGATA
ATACCGCGCCACATAGCAGAACTTTAAAAGTGCTCATCATTGGAAAACGTTCTTCGGGGCGAAAACTCTC
AAGGATCTTACCGCTGTTGAGATCCAGTTCGATGTAACCCACTCGTGCACCCAACTGATCTTCAGCATCT
TTTACTTTCACCAGCGTTTCTGGGTGAGCAAAAACAGGAAGGCAAAATGCCGCAAAAAAGGGAATAAGGG
CGACACGGAAATGTTGAATACTCATACTCTTCCTTTTTCAATATTATTGAAGCATTTATCAGGGTTATTG
TCTCATGAGCGGATACATATTTGAATGTATTTAGAAAAATAAACAAATAGGGGTTCCGCGCACATTTCCC
CGAAAAGTGCCACCTGACGTCTAAGAAACCATTATTATCATGACATTAACCTATAAAAATAGGCGTATCA
CGAGGCCCTTTCGTCTCGCGCGTTTCGGTGATGACGGTGAAAACCTCTGACACATGCAGCTCCCGGAGAC
GGTCACAGCTTGTCTGTAAGCGGATGCCGGGAGCAGACAAGCCCGTCAGGGCGCGTCAGCGGGTGTTGGC
GGGTGTCGGGGCTGGCTTAACTATGCGGCATCAGAGCAGATTGTACTGAGAGTGCACCATATGCGGTGTG
AAATACCGCACAGATGCGTAAGGAGAAAATACCGCATCAGGCGCCATTCGCCATTCAGGCTGCGCAACTG
TTGGGAAGGGCGATCGGTGCGGGCCTCTTCGCTATTACGCCAGCTGGCGAAAGGGGGATGTGCTGCAAGG
CGATTAAGTTGGGTAACGCCAGGGTTTTCCCAGTCACGACGTTGTAAAACGACGGCCAGTGAATTCGAGC
TCGGTACCCACAAAGTCTTGCTCTGTCACCCAGGCTGGAGTGCAGTGACGCGATCCTGGCTCACTGCAAC
CTCTGCCTCCCAGGTTCAAGTGATTGTCATGCCTCAGCCTCCTAAGTAGCTGGGACTACAGGCACCCGCC
ACCACGCTGGGCTAATTTTTGTATTTTTAGTAGAGATGGGGTTTCACCATGTTGGTCAGGCTGGTCTCAA
ACTGCTCAGGTGATCCACCTGCCTTGGCCTCCCAAAGTGCTGGGATTACAGGTGTGAGCCACCGTGCCCG
GCAAAGAATCTTCTTTATTCTAAGGAAAGTCCTAAATAAAAGATTGCCACAGTCCAGATAGAAAGGCTTA
TGAGCTACTGTACTTTTTAATAAAAGGAAGTTTGGTAGGCAGTTTAAGTATATTTTGGTGCTTGCACCTC
ACTACACATGCTTTTTTTTTTTTTTTTTAGGAGTTAAGCCATTTGAGTGCTTAACATGTGGAGTAGCTTG
GGCTGATGCCCGATCTCTAAAACGCCATGTCAGAACACATACTGGTGAACGGCCCTATGTCTGTCCTGTA
TGTAGCGAAGCCTACATAGATGCTCGAACACTCCGTAAACATATGACTAAATTCCACAGAGACTATGTGC
CTTGCAAAATTATGCTGGAAAAAGACACCCTTCAGTTTCATAACCAAGGAACTCAAGTGGCACATGCTGT
TAGCATCTTAACAGCAGGCATGCAGGAACAAGAAAGCAGTGGTCCTCAAGAACTTGAGACTGTGGTAGTG
ACAGGAGAAACTATGGAAGCTCTGGAAGCTGTTGCAGCTACTGAAGAGTATCCATCGGTATCTACACTTT
CTGACCAAAGTATTATGCAAGTGGTTAATTATGTATTAGCACAACAGCAAGGACAGAAGCTATCTGAAGT
TGCAGAAGCTATTCAAACTGTTAAAGTAGAGGTAGCACATATATCAGGAGGAGAAGGGATTCCAACTACT
GCAAGCGAGAATCTTTATTTTCAGGGCGCCGCCAAATTCAAAGAAACCGCTGCTGCTAAATTCGAACGCC
AGCACATGGACAGCGGAGGTGGAGGTTCGAGCGGTCCCTCGGGTTCGTCGAGCCTGGAAGTTCTGTTCCA
GGGGCCCCTGTCGTCGAGCGGTCCCTCGGGTTCGATGGTGAGCAAAGGCGAGGAGCTGTTCACCGGGGTG
GTGCCCATCCTGGTCGAGCTGGACGGCGACGTAAACGGCCACAAGTTCAGCGTGTCCGGCGAGGGCGAGG
GCGATGCCACCTACGGCAAGCTGACCCTGAAGTTCATCTGCACCACCGGCAAGCTGCCCGTGCCCTGGCC
CACCCTCGTGACCACCCTGACCTACGGCGTGCAGTGCTTCAGCCGCTACCCCGACCACATGAAGCAGCAC
GACTTCTTCAAGTCCGCCATGCCCGAAGGCTACGTCCAGGAGCGCACCATCTTCTTCAAGGACGACGGCA
ACTACAAGACCCGCGCCGAGGTGAAGTTCGAGGGCGACACCCTGGTGAACCGCATCGAGCTGAAGGGCAT
CGACTTCAAGGAGGACGGCAACATCCTGGGGCACAAGCTGGAGTACAACTACAACAGCCACAACGTCTAT
ATCATGGCCGACAAGCAGAAGAACGGCATCAAGGTGAACTTCAAGATCCGCCACAACATCGAGGACGGCA
GCGTGCAGCTCGCCGACCACTACCAGCAGAACACCCCCATCGGCGACGGCCCCGTGCTGCTGCCCGACAA
CCACTACCTGAGCACCCAGTCCGCCCTGAGCAAAGACCCCAACGAGAAGCGCGATCACATGGTCCTTAAG
GAGTTCGTGACCGCCGCCGGGATCACTCTCGGCATGGACGAGCTGTACAAGTAATGATCTAGAGTCGAGT
TAATTAAGAATTCCGCCCCCCCCCCTCTCCCTCCCCCCCCCTAACGTTACTGGCCGAAGCCGCTTGGAAT
AAGGCCGGTGTGCGTTTGTCTATATGTTATTTTCCACCATATTGCCGTCTTTTGGCAATGTGAGGGCCCG
GAAACCTGGCCCTGTCTTCTTGACGAGCATTCCTAGGGGTCTTTCCCCTCTCGCCAAAGGAATGCAGGGT
CTGTTGAATGTCGTGAAGGAAGCAGTTCCTCTGGAAGCTTCTTGAAGACAAACAACGTCTGTAGCGACCC
TTTGCAGGCAGCGGAACCCCCCACCTGGCGACAGGTGCCTCTGCGGCCAAAAGCCACGTGTATAAGATAC
ACCTGCAAAGGCGGCACAACCCCAGTGCCACGTTGTGAGTTGGATAGTTGTGGAAAGAGTCAAATGGCTC
TCCTCAAGCGTATTCAACAAGGGGCTGAAGGATGCCCAGAAGGTACCCCATTGTATGGGATCTGATCTGG
GGCCTCGGTGCACATGCTTTACATGTGTTTAGTCGAGGTTAAAAAAACGTCTAGGCCCCCCGAACCACGG
GGACGTGGTTTTCCTTTGAAAAACACGATGATAATATGGCCACAACCTGTTACATTGCACAAGATAAAAA
TATATCATCACGAACAGTAAAACTGTCTGCTTACATAAACAGTAATACAAGGGGTGTTATGGGATCGGCC
ATTGAACAAGATGGATTGCACGCAGGTTCTCCGGCCGCTTGGGTGGAGAGGCTATTCGGCTATGACTGGG
CACAACAGACAATCGGCTGCTCTGATGCCGCCGTGTTCCGGCTGTCAGCGCAGGGGCGCCCGGTTCTTTT
TGTCAAGACCGACCTGTCCGGTGCCCTGAATGAACTGCAGGACGAGGCAGCGCGGCTATCGTGGCTGGCC
ACGACGGGCGTTCCTTGCGCAGCTGTGCTCGACGTTGTCACTGAAGCGGGAAGGGACTGGCTGCTATTGG
GCGAAGTGCCGGGGCAGGATCTCCTGTCATCTCACCTTGCTCCTGCCGAGAAAGTATCCATCATGGCTGA
TGCAATGCGGCGGCTGCATACGCTTGATCCGGCTACCTGCCCATTCGACCACCAAGCGAAACATCGCATC
GAGCGAGCACGTACTCGGATGGAAGCCGGTCTTGTCGATCAGGATGATCTGGACGAAGAGCATCAGGGGC
TCGCGCCAGCCGAACTGTTCGCCAGGCTCAAGGCGCGCATGCCCGACGGCGAGGATCTCGTCGTGACCCA
TGGCGATGCCTGCTTGCCGAATATCATGGTGGAAAATGGCCGCTTTTCTGGATTCATCGACTGTGGCCGG
CTGGGTGTGGCGGACCGCTATCAGGACATAGCGTTGGCTACCCGTGATATTGCTGAAGAGCTTGGCGGCG
AATGGGCTGACCGCTTCCTCGTGCTTTACGGTATCGCCGCTCCCGATTCGCAGCGCATCGCCTTCTATCG
CCTTCTTGACGAGTTCTTCTGAGTCTGAGTATGTTAATGAAGATAAAAAGAAGTGACATCTCTTGTACAC
TGAACTCACAGAACATTTGTTTACAATTCTGTGTGACTGTCTGCTTGGAGTTTACATATCAAAGTTCTGG
GCTGTTTGGTAACGTAACGTTTCCAAACATTTTGTCTGGCCAATGGGTTCTATAGAAAAGTCCGTTTAGT
GTAGAGAAATTGAAAACAGATCTATTAGGTTGGTGCAATTGCTTTTGCACCAACCTAATATTTGATGGCA
GTGGTTTATCATGATATACCTTTTATGAATTAATGTTTATAAATGACTGTACTGAATTTAAAACCGTACA
GTTTCATTTGCATTTTGACATTACTTTATTATACATTTTGCATTTAAAAGGCTGCACCAGTTGGCTTTTC
TTCTGTTTTATTCTCAAAATATAGAGATTCTGTGATTTATTTGCCCTGTTTATGGATTAAAAAGAAAATT
CTAATATAAAGCATTTCAATAGGATGCATAGGTATATTACGTTTTTTAAATGCTTTAGATCTGTGATTCT
TGACTTACTATTTATTTTATCCCCTTTTAAGTCAGGGATGCTTTATTCTATTTTAAAGCACTTATGAGTT
ACATGTTGTAATCAAGTTTGCACAATATATTTATCTATATGAGGAACCCATAAATGAATAGCTAATTTTT
AAAATGCCATTAAAATGCATGAAATGCTTATTAAAACCTTACTATACTATTTCTTCAAGGCAAGTAAATT
GACCATGAGAAAAGAACACAGTTATTAAACACTGTTGACAGGAAAATTCTCCT
Features (pLannotate 1.2.2; 19 found; start..end, strand, type, name):
      1..21      +  misc_feature   MCS (fragment): pUC18/19 multiple cloning site
     58..74      -  protein_bind   lac operator: The lac repressor binds to the lac operator to inhibit transcription in E. coli. This inhibition can be relieved by adding lactose or isopropyl-β-D-thiogalactopyranoside (IPTG). lac repressor encoded by lacI
     82..112     -  promoter       lac promoter: promoter for the E. coli lac operon
    127..148     -  protein_bind   CAP binding site: CAP binding activates transcription in the presence of cAMP. E. coli catabolite activator protein
    161..253     -  CDS            lacI (fragment): lac repressor; lacI; The lac repressor binds to the lac operator to inhibit transcription in E. coli. This inhibition can be relieved by adding lactose or isopropyl-β-D-thiogalactopyranoside (IPTG).
    436..1024    -  rep_origin     ori: high-copy-number ColE1/pMB1/pBR322/pUC origin of replication
   1195..2055    -  CDS            AmpR: β-lactamase; bla; confers resistance to ampicillin, carbenicillin, and related antibiotics
   2056..2160    -  promoter       AmpR promoter: bla
   2255..2290    +  CDS            rop (fragment): Rop protein, which maintains plasmids at low copy number; rop
   2392..2491    +  misc_feature   bom (fragment): basis of mobility region from pBR322
   2497..2654    -  CDS            lacZα (fragment): LacZα fragment of β-galactosidase; lacZ fragment
   2668..2877    +  CDS            C9orf85 (fragment): CI085_HUMAN - Experimental evidence at protein level: Swiss-Prot protein existence level 1. From Homo sapiens (Human).
   2875..2943    -  CDS            C8orf17 (fragment): MOST1_HUMAN - Experimental evidence at protein level: Swiss-Prot protein existence level 1. May be involved in cell survival, proliferation and progression of cancer cells. From Homo sapiens (Human).
   3110..3625    +  CDS            ZBTB11 (fragment): ZBT11_HUMAN - Experimental evidence at protein level: Swiss-Prot protein existence level 1. May be involved in transcriptional regulation. From Homo sapiens (Human).
   3646..3666    +  CDS            capTEV™ (fragment): composite tag for in vivo biotinylation, TEV protease cleavage, and 6xHis tagging
   3680..3724    +  CDS            S-Tag: affinity and epitope tag derived from pancreatic ribonuclease A
   3815..4534    +  CDS            EGFP: the original enhanced GFP (Yang et al., 1996) mammalian codon-optimized
   4572..5157    +  misc_feature   IRES2: internal ribosome entry site (IRES) of the encephalomyocarditis virus (EMCV)
   5239..6042    +  CDS            NeoR/KanR: aminoglycoside phosphotransferase from Tn5; aph(3')-II (or nptII); confers resistance to neomycin, kanamycin, and G418 (Geneticin®)
