[The description below was written by a language model from this plasmid's Addgene catalogue record and pLannotate feature annotations shown in this document.]
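Description:
pZBTB11-donor is a homology-directed repair template built in the pUC19 cloning backbone, intended to knock a GFP tag into the endogenous human ZBTB11 transcription factor locus by CRISPR. It is propagated in E. coli as a high-copy plasmid through the pUC-type ColE1/pMB1 origin and selected with ampicillin via the bla gene. Remnants of the pUC19 lac promoter/operator, lacZα and multiple cloning site flank the insert, which was assembled by Gibson cloning using genomic material from K562 cells.

The payload is a promoterless EGFP-IRES-Neo cassette placed between ZBTB11 homology arms. In the feature tables, the upstream arm ends in a fragment of the ZBTB11 coding sequence on the same strand as, and just upstream of, a short linker region annotated with a partial capTEV-type hit (possibly a TEV site or His-tag element) and an S-Tag, followed by EGFP. This layout is consistent with a C-terminal fusion, although the record does not state this explicitly. Downstream, an EMCV IRES drives translation of the Tn5 neomycin phosphotransferase from the same transcript, so G418 resistance should depend on expression from the targeted ZBTB11 locus after correct integration, since no mammalian promoter is annotated. The roughly 800 nt after NeoR carry no annotation and presumably hold the downstream arm. The small C9orf85 and C8orf17 hits inside the upstream arm are probably spurious matches within genomic sequence. A recorded single-base change (A>T at the locus) is not explained in the record; such changes are often used to block re-cutting by Cas9.

The donor is meant to be used with its companion guide RNA plasmid. The two sequence records (depositor and NGS) differ by one nucleotide in length but share the same feature layout.
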