Addgene plasmid #112348: pZBTB11-donor
Purpose: CRISPR donor plasmid to tag human transcription factor ZBTB11 with GFP
Depositing lab: Kevin White.
Backbone
  Vector backbone: pUC19
  Vector type: CRISPR
Growth in bacteria
  Bacterial resistance: Ampicillin, 100 μg/mL
  Growth temperature: 37°C
  Growth strain: DH5alpha
  Copy number: High Copy
Gene/Insert
  Gene/Insert name: ZBTB11 homology arms flanking EGFP-IRES-Neo cassette
  Species: H. sapiens (human)
  Mutation: hg38:3:101651181:A>T
  Entrez Gene: ZBTB11 (a.k.a. ZNF913, FLJ13426, MGC133303, ZNF-U69274)
  Cloning method: Gibson Cloning
  Sequencing primers: 5′ M13pUC-fwd; 3′ M13pUC-rev
Terms and licenses: Academic/Nonprofit Terms; Industry Terms: Not Available to Industry
Depositor comments: Cloning source: K562. Use with plasmid pZBTB11.2.0-gDNA.
How to cite: pZBTB11-donor was a gift from Kevin White (Addgene plasmid # 112348 ; http://n2t.net/addgene:112348 ; RRID:Addgene_112348)
